>Addgene plasmid #198311 | pBR322-Pdp1_aa1-289-HiBiT | addgene full sequence | sequence record 388200 | Addgene NGS Result
GGGAGCTCCGGTGTGAGCGGCTGGCGGCTGTTCAAGAAGATTAGCTGATATGGATTTTCATGTCATCAGG
AGAATATTCAAAATTCTGTGTCACACAAAATATTTTACAGCGTAATCACACCATTAAGAGGGGCATCAAA
ATAAATGGTTAACTGGGACAATGTTGAATTTCATTTTTATAAGGCATTGTCCGTATTATCCACCATCCAG
ATCAACGGATTCAGATGGTGTAAAGAAAGCATATAGCTGGTAGGTAAAATTAAGAAGTGTAGTTTTATAA
AGTATTAATGGAGAACGATGAATTTAAAGTAAATGGAGGAAGGTTAGTTTCACTATCAAATTACAGGACC
AAAAATATGGAGTATTCCATCTTCTTTGGTGAATTAAGTCTTGAAGACTTCAACAAATATTGCCTGGAAC
TATGGGCCTGTGAATGGTATTGGAGTATCATTTATAACGACTATTTCGATAGGAAATTTAAAGTCTTGTT
GAAAATGACTAATCGTCTAAAAGTATGTCTGGAGAAATAGGTTTAATCTCTATATTTAACGGTTTTATTT
TCATCTATTTACTAATGGTAAATTTTTTTACTCTTTGAATATATTGGTGAGTTTGTTATCCCCATTAGTT
ACCAGGGTATTATTAATGAGTGAAATTCAATTTTATTGATATTAAAGTCAAATTTACAAATGATGACTTT
ATTATTTTTTATTTATTAATTTTAAATTATTTTTTGTTAATCTTTACTATAAATGAATTTTTTGCTTGCA
TGGACTTGATTTTTTTATATATAACATTGACAAATATTAATTCATATATATGATTGTTATAGTGAGTTAT
TTAATTGATTCGACTAACAATTTCATTGTAATTTTTCAAGATAGCAGTCAATTGCTATAACAAGCATCTT
TCTCGTCAAAGGAAAATGTGTATGGCCTATAAGCAGCAACTTGAAAGATGAAGGATATAATGATGATTAA
CTTAACGGAGAGTAGATATTAGAAGTAGTAGAAGGACAATTTAAGACTTTATACCCATTAAAACAAAGGG
GTAAAATAATGATGTTTGATGAAAATTTAGAATGTGTTAATCACGAAATTATCAATGAAAAATTAGATAC
GAAAATTCACCTTGCTAATCCTTATGCCTTTTGGGGGGGAAGGGTAAATGAGAATATAAATGGGTTAATT
AAACAACATTCTTTAAGAGGAACTGACTTTAATAAAATTTTTAACCGGAAGATAAATTTTTTTGTAAATG
GAATAAATAATTGCCCCCGAAAAACTCGGAATATAAAACCCCCTAATTAATTATTTAAAGGAATAAGAGT
TTATTTGCTCGTAGAGTAATTATGTTCCATTAATATGCTAAATTGCTCAGTAAAGTTATTAACTTTTTTT
CAACGCCAGTGAATAAGTCTGTTTTATTAAATAAGGAGTTCAGGTGTTTATTTCAAAAGAATTATCAAGC
TTTATTGCTGTAGCTAAAAATAAATCAATAAATAAAGCAACAACGGAACTTTTTATTACACAGTCACCGA
TTTGCCGAAGCTTAAAAAAACTGGAATTTTCATTAGGTGTAAAACTCTTTGTAAGAAAAAGCCAGGGATT
GGCTTTAACAGAAGAAGGAGAATGCTTATATAATAAAGTTTTGTCAATTTGTGAACGGCTTCAAGAAATA
GAAGGTGACTACAAGAATGAAAAATCAACATACAATGATCTATATCAAAAAAATATATGAGGTTCTAATA
TAATAAGCGGTTCTAGATAACTAAAGTCATCTATTACCAATATCTGTATACTCAGTGAAAGTTTTGTCTT
CTAGGTAAGTTTTCATAATAGTGACATACCTTATTTTTTCATCTGGGTGTCTCTCATCCTGAAGAATGGG
TGATATAGTTGAAATAACTCAGTTCGTTTTGTGGTTTACGATTTTTGGCGGATCACAAAAATAGGGCTGA
GTCCCTTCAAGTGAGTTTTGAAATATACAATTATACCCTTCATCCTTTAAGTTGTTGCTTTGTTGGCTGT
TTTCATTCACCTCAGTCACATAGTTATCTATGCTCCTGAGGATTCGTTCACTTGCCGTCGTGCTGCAACT
CGAAATCTATTGGGTATATATGTAATTTTCATATTCTGTTTCATTTTAACGGTATTATTTAAATATTTAT
ATTTAGAACATTAGGTTATTAGAATAGATAATTTTAGGTAAATGTAATTAATTCAACCATCACGGAGAGT
TTATCAATGTTAAAATATGCTAATCCTCAGACCGTAGCCACACAACGTACTAAAAATACTGCGAAGAAAC
CGCCATCATCAACCTCTTTTGATGGGCACCTTGAACTTTCAAATGGTGAAAACCAGCCTTACGAAGGCCA
TAAGATTAGGAAAATCAAAGGATTGAGACAACATCTTGCGGATAGGAGTCTTAATAAAGGGCATATTTCC
CCGTTGATGAATAAGGGATTATTAGTAGGTAGTAAGGATGTGTCAATTGACATCCCAGTTATAGCTCATC
GTTATGACAGCAGCCATCAACTTACAGATGCGGAGCCTTTGAAAGCTGATAGTCACTCCAATCATCTAGA
CCCTTTTTATGGTGTTATTGCAGGATTTCGTGGTGATCAGGTGACATCATCAGAGTCGGGTTCAGGATCA
ATAGGCGTACATTGGGGGAAAAATACGCTGGATTCCAATATTATGGGTGTTAATGTGGTTAATGGTGCAT
CGGGAACCGTGGGAATAAGAATTGCTTTGAAGGATATTCAGCATGGGTCCCCGGTTATTGTCACGTCTGG
AGCATTGAGCGGTTGTACTATGGTATATTCGGTGAAAAATGGCTATTTTTTTGCCTATCATACGGGGCAG
AAACCGGGTAATAATGAATGGAAAACAGGCAGGCAGGGTGTTGTTGCTACCTATCTGAGCCATCAAGCCC
TTTCGCCGGATAGTGAACCTATGACGGTTGGTGAACAGAATAACGATTTAGTGAATATTTTTGCAAATTA
TGATCAGAGTGTTATTACCTATATGGGAAAACCGGGAGTGCTGATTGATAAAATGGCAGAAAATGTTGGT
GTTTTTAATTATGACGAAATTAAGCCTGAAAAACCTGCTATTAGAGCTGGCTACAGTTATGCGTTGCTGG
CTAAGGACGATAAAGGAAAGGTGAACGTTAAGGTACTATCGGAAGATGTTATCGTTTCATCAGGTAAGCA
GGGAAATACTGTTAAGGCCATTAATTCACTTAAAAAACGGTTGTTATAATTTTGCCCAATGAGGGCAGGA
GGTACGGATTTTCATTAGCACTTATCGAAGCGGATATATGTTTGTGACTACATTGTCAGAAAATTTCATT
CATCAACTTGAATTAGAACAGTGTCCATATAACTTATTTAGAATAAAGGAAGGAAATTAATCTTAGATAC
AATGATAAGGGAAATAAAATAGAAAGTAGAGTTAATTGTATTAATAAGGTGCTGGAGCTTTACTTACAAA
ATATCAATGATTTTTGGTTTCGTATAAGTAATTAATTTAGAGTAATGAAAAATTATTTGTGGGTTAAATT
TTATTTATTGAAAATTCATTGGTTTATTTTATGAAATAGGAAGGTAATAGCGGTATTATTCGGTTGAAAT
AACCGTATAGATAAATAGTAGGATTTAGATAAATTATTTCATATATGACAATTTTTACTATTATATGGGG
TTTGTAAGTCGACCGATGCCCTTGAGAGCCTTCAACCCAGTCAGCTCCTTCCGGTGGGCGCGGGGCATGA
CTATCGTCGCCGCACTTATGACTGTCTTCTTTATCATGCAACTCGTAGGACAGGTGCCGGCAGCGCTCTG
GGTCATTTTCGGCGAGGACCGCTTTCGCTGGAGCGCGACGATGATCGGCCTGTCGCTTGCGGTATTCGGA
ATCTTGCACGCCCTCGCTCAAGCCTTCGTCACTGGTCCCGCCACCAAACGTTTCGGCGAGAAGCAGGCCA
TTATCGCCGGCATGGCGGCCGACGCGCTGGGCTACGTCTTGCTGGCGTTCGCGACGCGAGGCTGGATGGC
CTTCCCCATTATGATTCTTCTCGCTTCCGGCGGCATCGGGATGCCCGCGTTGCAGGCCATGCTGTCCAGG
CAGGTAGATGACGACCATCAGGGACAGCTTCAAGGATCGCTCGCGGCTCTTACCAGCCTAACTTCGATCA
TTGGACCGCTGATCGTCACGGCGATTTATGCCGCCTCGGCGAGCACATGGAACGGGTTGGCATGGATTGT
AGGCGCCGCCCTATACCTTGTCTGCCTCCCCGCGTTGCGTCGCGGTGCATGGAGCCGGGCCACCTCGACC
TGAATGGAAGCCGGCGGCACCTCGCTAACGGATTCACCACTCCAAGAATTGGAGCCAATCAATTCTTGCG
GAGAACTGTGAATGCGCAAACCAACCCTTGGCAGAACATATCCATCGCGTCCGCCATCTCCAGCAGCCGC
ACGCGGCGCATCTCGGGCAGCGTTGGGTCCTGGCCACGGGTGCGCATGATCGTGCTCCTGTCGTTGAGGA
CCCGGCTAGGCTGGCGGGGTTGCCTTACTGGTTAGCAGAATGAATCACCGATACGCGAGCGAACGTGAAG
CGACTGCTGCTGCAAAACGTCTGCGACCTGAGCAACAACATGAATGGTCTTCGGTTTCCGTGTTTCGTAA
AGTCTGGAAACGCGGAAGTCAGCGCCCTGCACCATTATGTTCCGGATCTGCATCGCAGGATGCTGCTGGC
TACCCTGTGGAACACCTACATCTGTATTAACGAAGCGCTGGCATTGACCCTGAGTGATTTTTCTCTGGTC
CCGCCGCATCCATACCGCCAGTTGTTTACCCTCACAACGTTCCAGTAACCGGGCATGTTCATCATCAGTA
ACCCGTATCGTGAGCATCCTCTCTCGTTTCATCGGTATCATTACCCCCATGAACAGAAATCCCCCTTACA
CGGAGGCATCAGTGACCAAACAGGAAAAAACCGCCCTTAACATGGCCCGCTTTATCAGAAGCCAGACATT
AACGCTTCTGGAGAAACTCAACGAGCTGGACGCGGATGAACAGGCAGACATCTGTGAATCGCTTCACGAC
CACGCTGATGAGCTTTACCGCAGCTGCCTCGCGCGTTTCGGTGATGACGGTGAAAACCTCTGACACATGC
AGCTCCCGGAGACGGTCACAGCTTGTCTGTAAGCGGATGCCGGGAGCAGACAAGCCCGTCAGGGCGCGTC
AGCGGGTGTTGGCGGGTGTCGGGGCGCAGCCATGACCCAGTCACGTAGCGATAGCGGAGTGTATACTGGC
TTAACTATGCGGCATCAGAGCAGATTGTACTGAGAGTGCACCATATGCGGTGTGAAATACCGCACAGATG
CGTAAGGAGAAAATACCGCATCAGGCGCTCTTCCGCTTCCTCGCTCACTGACTCGCTGCGCTCGGTCGTT
CGGCTGCGGCGAGCGGTATCAGCTCACTCAAAGGCGGTAATACGGTTATCCACAGAATCAGGGGATAACG
CAGGAAAGAACATGTGAGCAAAAGGCCAGCAAAAGGCCAGGAACCGTAAAAAGGCCGCGTTGCTGGCGTT
TTTCCATAGGCTCCGCCCCCCTGACGAGCATCACAAAAATCGACGCTCAAGTCAGAGGTGGCGAAACCCG
ACAGGACTATAAAGATACCAGGCGTTTCCCCCTGGAAGCTCCCTCGTGCGCTCTCCTGTTCCGACCCTGC
CGCTTACCGGATACCTGTCCGCCTTTCTCCCTTCGGGAAGCGTGGCGCTTTCTCATAGCTCACGCTGTAG
GTATCTCAGTTCGGTGTAGGTCGTTCGCTCCAAGCTGGGCTGTGTGCACGAACCCCCCGTTCAGCCCGAC
CGCTGCGCCTTATCCGGTAACTATCGTCTTGAGTCCAACCCGGTAAGACACGACTTATCGCCACTGGCAG
CAGCCACTGGTAACAGGATTAGCAGAGCGAGGTATGTAGGCGGTGCTACAGAGTTCTTGAAGTGGTGGCC
TAACTACGGCTACACTAGAAGGACAGTATTTGGTATCTGCGCTCTGCTGAAGCCAGTTACCTTCGGAAAA
AGAGTTGGTAGCTCTTGATCCGGCAAACAAACCACCGCTGGTAGCGGTGGTTTTTTTGTTTGCAAGCAGC
AGATTACGCGCAGAAAAAAAGGATCTCAAGAAGATCCTTTGATCTTTTCTACGGGGTCTGACGCTCAGTG
GAACGAAAACTCACGTTAAGGGATTTTGGTCATGAGATTATCAAAAAGGATCTTCACCTAGATCCTTTTA
AATTAAAAATGAAGTTTTAAATCAATCTAAAGTATATATGAGTAAACTTGGTCTGACAGTTACCAATGCT
TAATCAGTGAGGCACCTATCTCAGCGATCTGTCTATTTCGTTCATCCATAGTTGCCTGACTCCCCGTCGT
GTAGATAACTACGATACGGGAGGGCTTACCATCTGGCCCCAGTGCTGCAATGATACCGCGAGACCCACGC
TCACCGGCTCCAGATTTATCAGCAATAAACCAGCCAGCCGGAAGGGCCGAGCGCAGAAGTGGTCCTGCAA
CTTTATCCGCCTCCATCCAGTCTATTAATTGTTGCCGGGAAGCTAGAGTAAGTAGTTCGCCAGTTAATAG
TTTGCGCAACGTTGTTGCCATTGCTGCAGGCATCGTGGTGTCACGCTCGTCGTTTGGTATGGCTTCATTC
AGCTCCGGTTCCCAACGATCAAGGCGAGTTACATGATCCCCCATGTTGTGCAAAAAAGCGGTTAGCTCCT
TCGGTCCTCCGATCGTTGTCAGAAGTAAGTTGGCCGCAGTGTTATCACTCATGGTTATGGCAGCACTGCA
TAATTCTCTTACTGTCATGCCATCCGTAAGATGCTTTTCTGTGACTGGTGAGTACTCAACCAAGTCATTC
TGAGAATAGTGTATGCGGCGACCGAGTTGCTCTTGCCCGGCGTCAACACGGGATAATACCGCGCCACATA
GCAGAACTTTAAAAGTGCTCATCATTGGAAAACGTTCTTCGGGGCGAAAACTCTCAAGGATCTTACCGCT
GTTGAGATCCAGTTCGATGTAACCCACTCGTGCACCCAACTGATCTTCAGCATCTTTTACTTTCACCAGC
GTTTCTGGGTGAGCAAAAACAGGAAGGCAAAATGCCGCAAAAAAGGGAATAAGGGCGACACGGAAATGTT
GAATACTCATACTCTTCCTTTTTCAATATTATTGAAGCATTTATCAGGGTTATTGTCTCATGAGCGGATA
CATATTTGAATGTATTTAGAAAAATAAACAAATAGGGGTTCCGCGCACATTTCCCCGAAAAGTGCCACCT
GACGTCTAAGAAACCATTATTATCATGACATTAACCTATAAAAATAGGCGTATCACGAGGCCCTTTCGTC
TTCAAGAATTCTCATGTTTGACAGCTTATCATCGATAAGCTTTAATGCGGTAGTTTATCACAGTTAAATT
GCTAACGCAGTCAGGCACCGTGTATGAAATCTAACAATGCGCTCATCGTCATCCTCGGCACCGTCACCCT
GGATGCTGTAGGCATAGGCTTGGTTATGCCGGTACTGCCGGGCCTCTTGCGGGATATCGTCCATTCCGAC
AGCATCGCCAGTCACTATGGCGTGCTGCTAGCGCTATATGCGTTGATGCAATTTCTATGCGCACCCGTTC
TCGGAGCACTGTCCGACCGCTTTGGCCGCCGCCCAGTCCTGCTCGCTTCGCTACTTGGAGCCACTATCGA
CTACGCGATCATGGCGACCACACCCGTCCTGTGGATCCATTTTTTTAATTAAATAAAGGAATTAATATTG
ATTTGATAGAGCATGTAATCAATAACTTCTATGAAAATGTTGAAAAACAATACACGGAAACACTTAACTT
ACAATTAAATTGTTAAAGGAGATGATGATAAGAATGGTCAGTCACCAGATAAAATGATCTCTGGTCAATT
TTAGGAAAGCTGAAAAAACCTGACCAAATGCGTCGTAAATTCTATGCTTAGAAAGACTCGGTGCCAGTGT
AATACCTAAGATATGGTTTTTATTTCCATATCTGTTCGAAAACTTAGAAATAACAAGTTCAACAATAACC
AGGGACTTTAAATATGCCTAGATATGCTAATTATCAGATAAACCCCAAACAGAATATTAAAAATTCACAT
GGGAAATCTTCATCGTCAGATTTTTCTAGTGGGTACCTTTCATTCTCAAATAATTCGCTTGATGACCCTT
TTATTCGGCAGCAAGTTAAGAGAGAATTTATTTGGGAGGGACATATGAAGGAGATTGAAGAAGCTTCAAG
ATTAGGTAATTTTGCTGTCAGTTTTCGGGCTGCGGGCGGGCCAACACTCAGAGCTTTGGGCAAAGGTGCG
GCAGCCAAGGGGCATGATATTTTGGAAAAAACCATTAAACCCGGCTCAATTAACAAAGCTTATCCCAAAG
ACGAAGCTTCAGATGTAATAAAGAAAGTACAGGAAGCGGGTATTGAAGGCTATGTAGGCCATTGGGATAA
AAAAACTGGCCGCCTTTTGGGTATTTACATGAGTAGTGGTCACGGTTTATCAGATGAACAGGTCAATGGA
AAAATTTATCCTATAGACTTAAACAATCTGGAAGCGAGTCTCTCAGCCTTGAAAGCAAAAGAGAACTGGG
CTGCACTACCTTTTACTGGTGACTATGATATGCATGATATGATTAGTTTCACAGGTCAACCTCATTCAGT
ACCATCCAACTCATCAGAGGAAAGGAAAATTATAGATCGCATTAACCGATTGGTTGCTCGATCTGATTCA
AACCGGCCATTTGGAGATATAGAGCATAATGTTATCAGGCATGGAGCCCAGGTAAGCTACCCGGCTTTTG
CTATGGATAAAGAAAAAGAGGAAATAAAAAAACACGGGGGGATTGTCAAGGCTGTTGCTGAACCCGGTGA
ATTTCCTGTCGCT
Features (pLannotate 1.2.2; 9 found; start..end, strand, type, name):
   3718..4343    +  CDS            TcR (fragment): tetracycline efflux protein; tet; confers resistance to tetracycline
   4585..4965    -  CDS            YPB1_ECOLX: Protein predicted: Swiss-Prot protein existence level 4. From Escherichia coli.
   4982..5173    +  CDS            rop: Rop protein, which maintains plasmids at low copy number; rop
   5275..5415    +  misc_feature   bom: basis of mobility region from pBR322
   5601..6189    -  rep_origin     ori: high-copy-number ColE1/pMB1/pBR322/pUC origin of replication
   6360..7220    -  CDS            AmpR: β-lactamase; bla; confers resistance to ampicillin, carbenicillin, and related antibiotics
   7221..7325    -  promoter       AmpR promoter: bla
   7438..7466    +  promoter       tet promoter: E. coli promoter for tetracycline efflux protein gene
   7514..7808    +  CDS            TcR (fragment): tetracycline efflux protein; tet; confers resistance to tetracycline
