[The description below was written by a language model from this plasmid's Addgene catalogue record and pLannotate feature annotations shown in this document.]
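Description:
pBR322-Pdp1_aa1-289-HiBiT is a bacterial expression plasmid of about 9 kb built on the classic pBR322 backbone. It carries a truncated form of the Photorhabdus asymbiotica protein Pdp1, comprising residues 1–289, fused to a HiBiT tag. HiBiT is a short peptide that complements a larger luciferase fragment to produce luminescence, which allows sensitive quantification of the tagged protein. Pdp1 is a natural payload of a Photorhabdus contractile injection system. According to the record, this construct supplies a truncated payload for loading, as part of an effort to identify the region of Pdp1 that acts as its packaging domain. Presumably it belongs to a series of truncations whose loading is compared through the HiBiT signal, though the record does not describe the other constructs.

The annotated features cover only the backbone. They include the ColE1/pMB1-type origin of replication, the rop gene and bom mobilisation region typical of pBR322, and the β-lactamase gene with its own promoter, which provides ampicillin selection in E. coli. The catalogue lists the plasmid as high copy, although rop normally moderates copy number. The tetracycline resistance gene appears as two separated fragments, one of them just downstream of the tet promoter. This suggests the insert was cloned into and disrupts the tet coding region, so tetracycline resistance should not be expected. Roughly 3.7 kb of sequence at the start of the record, plus the stretch after the second tet fragment, has no annotation. It presumably contains the Pdp1-HiBiT cassette and possibly additional sequence. The promoter driving the insert and the cloning sites used are not stated.
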