Addgene plasmid #198311: pBR322-Pdp1_aa1-289-HiBiT
Purpose: Loads a truncated payload; for identification of Pdp1 packaging domain
Depositing lab: Feng Zhang. Depositing organization: Broad Institute. Publication: Programmable protein delivery with a bacterial contractile injection system. Kreitz J, Friedrich MJ, Guru A, Lash B, Saito M, Macrae RK, Zhang F. Nature. 2023 Apr;616(7956):357-364. doi: 10.1038/s41586-023-05870-7. Epub 2023 Mar 29. PubMed 36991127.
Backbone
  Vector backbone: pBR322
  Vector type: Bacterial Expression
Growth in bacteria
  Bacterial resistance: Ampicillin, 100 μg/mL
  Growth temperature: 37°C
  Growth strain: DH5alpha
  Copy number: High Copy
Gene/Insert
  Gene/Insert name: Pdp1_aa1-289-HiBiT
  Species: Photorhabdus asymbiotica
  Cloning method: Restriction Enzyme; 5′ cloning site Unknown (unknown if destroyed); 3′ cloning site Unknown (unknown if destroyed)
Terms and licenses: Academic/Nonprofit Terms; Industry Terms: Not Available to Industry
How to cite: pBR322-Pdp1_aa1-289-HiBiT was a gift from Feng Zhang (Addgene plasmid # 198311 ; http://n2t.net/addgene:198311 ; RRID:Addgene_198311)
